Addgene plasmid #241904: pLCeGFP
Purpose: Part 2 of biosensor able to detect 13 substituted cinnamic acid based compounds
Depositing lab: Neil Dixon. Depositing organization: University of Manchester. Publication: Development and substrate specificity screening of an in vivo biosensor for the detection of biomass derived aromatic chemical building blocks. Machado LF, Dixon N. Chem Commun (Camb). 2016 Sep 15;52(76):11402-11405. doi: 10.1039/c6cc04559f. PubMed 27722239.
Backbone
  Vector backbone: pET44
  Vector type: Synthetic Biology
Growth in bacteria
  Bacterial resistance: Ampicillin, 100 μg/mL
  Growth temperature: 37°C
  Growth strain: DH5alpha
  Growth instructions: Depositor recommends growing plasmids in BL21 or DH10B chemically competent E. coli cells.
  Copy number: High Copy
Gene/Insert
  Gene/Insert name: plc, His6-eGFP
  Species: Synthetic
  Mutation: none
  Cloning method: Gibson Cloning
Terms and licenses: Academic/Nonprofit Terms; Industry Terms: Not Available to Industry
Depositor comments: T7 promoter replaced with LC promoter, uses native RNAP not T7 RNAP.
How to cite: pLCeGFP was a gift from Neil Dixon (Addgene plasmid # 241904 ; http://n2t.net/addgene:241904 ; RRID:Addgene_241904)
