[The description below was written by a language model from this plasmid's Addgene catalogue record and pLannotate feature annotations shown in this document.]
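Description:
pLCeGFP is a bacterial synthetic-biology reporter plasmid built on a pET44 backbone, deposited as "part 2" of a two-component in vivo biosensor that detects 13 substituted cinnamic acid-type compounds. It is propagated in E. coli under ampicillin selection (β-lactamase with its own promoter) and replicates from a ColE1/pMB1-family origin. The catalogue lists it as high copy, although the feature table also shows the bom region and the rop gene, which are typical of pBR322-derived pET backbones and normally moderate copy number. An f1 origin, the lacI repressor gene with its promoter, and short remnants of the tetracycline resistance gene are also carried over from the backbone.

The payload is an N-terminally His-tagged EGFP. The annotation shows a short His-tag-type fragment and a thrombin cleavage site directly upstream of the EGFP coding sequence, with a further His-tag fragment downstream that probably derives from the vector. According to the depositor, the backbone's T7 promoter was replaced by the "LC" promoter, so transcription relies on the host's native RNA polymerase rather than T7 RNA polymerase. The automated annotation recognises this region only as a partial match to a PLtetO-1-type lambda PL-derived promoter, which suggests a hybrid promoter architecture, but the record does not define its operator content. The cassette is closed by the rrnB T1 and T2 terminators, followed by the residual T7 terminator.

The sensing regulator is not annotated here and is presumably supplied by the companion plasmid, though the record does not name that partner. In use, GFP fluorescence would report the presence of the target aromatic acids, for example when screening biomass-derived chemical building blocks.
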