Features (pLannotate 1.2.2; 22 found; start..end, strand, type, name):
     12..467     +  rep_origin     f1 ori (sequence partly withheld): f1 bacteriophage origin of replication; arrow indicates direction of (+) strand synthesis
    582..1442    -  CDS            AmpR: β-lactamase; bla; confers resistance to ampicillin, carbenicillin, and related antibiotics
   1443..1535    -  promoter       AmpR promoter: bla
   1616..2204    +  rep_origin     ori: high-copy-number ColE1/pMB1/pBR322/pUC origin of replication
   2390..2529    -  misc_feature   bom: basis of mobility region from pBR322
   2631..2822    -  CDS            rop: Rop protein, which maintains plasmids at low copy number; rop
   2839..3219    +  CDS            YPB1_ECOLX: Protein predicted: Swiss-Prot protein existence level 4. From Escherichia coli.
   3281..3345    -  CDS            TcR (fragment): tetracycline efflux protein; tet; confers resistance to tetracycline
   3360..3381    -  protein_bind   CAP binding site: CAP binding activates transcription in the presence of cAMP. E. coli catabolite activator protein
   3394..4476    -  CDS            lacI: lac repressor; lacI; The lac repressor binds to the lac operator to inhibit transcription in E. coli. This inhibition can be relieved by adding lactose or isopropyl-β-D-thiogalactopyranoside (IPTG).
   4477..4554    -  promoter       lacI promoter: lacI
   4562..4655    -  CDS            TcR (fragment): tetracycline efflux protein; tet; confers resistance to tetracycline
   4701..4732    +  promoter       PLtetO-1 promoter (fragment): modified phage lambda PL promoter with tet operator sites (Lutz and Bujard, 1997)
   4759..4775    +  CDS            capTEV™ (fragment): composite tag for in vivo biotinylation, TEV protease cleavage, and 6xHis tagging
   4786..4803    +  CDS            thrombin site: thrombin recognition and cleavage site
   4807..5526    +  CDS            EGFP: the original enhanced GFP (Yang et al., 1996) mammalian codon-optimized
   5663..5680    +  CDS            9xHis (fragment): 9xHis affinity tag
   5727..5842    +  ncRNA          5S rRNA: Accession: RF00001 - 5S ribosomal RNA
   5846..5932    +  terminator     rrnB T1 terminator: Escherichia coli rrnB; transcription terminator T1 from the E. coli rrnB gene
   6024..6051    +  terminator     rrnB T2 terminator: transcription terminator T2 from the E. coli rrnB gene
   6070..6109    +  promoter       AmpR promoter (fragment): bla
   6119..6166    +  terminator     T7 terminator: transcription terminator for bacteriophage T7 RNA polymerase
>Addgene plasmid #241904 | pLCeGFP | addgene full sequence | sequence record 484712 | Addgene NGS Result
TGGCGAATGGG
[124 nt withheld, positions 12-135]
C
[91 nt withheld, positions 137-227]
A
[49 nt withheld, positions 229-277]
CCTTTGACGTTGGAGTCCACGTTCTTT
[37 nt withheld, positions 305-341]
ACCCTATCTCGGTCTATTCTTTTGATTTATAAGGGATTTTGCCGATTTCGGCCTATTGGTTAAAAAATGA
GCTGATTTAACAAAAATTTAACGCGAATTTTAACAAAATATTAACGTTTACAATTTCTGGCGGCACGATG
GCATGAGATTATCAAAAAGGATCTTCACCTAGATCCTTTTAAATTAAAAATGAAGTTTTAAATCAATCTA
AAGTATATATGAGTAAACTTGGTCTGACAGTTACCAATGCTTAATCAGTGAGGCACCTATCTCAGCGATC
TGTCTATTTCGTTCATCCATAGTTGCCTGACTCCCCGTCGTGTAGATAACTACGATACGGGAGGGCTTAC
CATCTGGCCCCAGTGCTGCAATGATACCGCGAGACCCACGCTCACCGGCTCCAGATTTATCAGCAATAAA
CCAGCCAGCCGGAAGGGCCGAGCGCAGAAGTGGTCCTGCAACTTTATCCGCCTCCATCCAGTCTATTAAT
TGTTGCCGGGAAGCTAGAGTAAGTAGTTCGCCAGTTAATAGTTTGCGCAACGTTGTTGCCATTGCTACAG
GCATCGTGGTGTCACGCTCGTCGTTTGGTATGGCTTCATTCAGCTCCGGTTCCCAACGATCAAGGCGAGT
TACATGATCCCCCATGTTGTGCAAAAAAGCGGTTAGCTCCTTCGGTCCTCCGATCGTTGTCAGAAGTAAG
TTGGCCGCAGTGTTATCACTCATGGTTATGGCAGCACTGCATAATTCTCTTACTGTCATGCCATCCGTAA
GATGCTTTTCTGTGACTGGTGAGTACTCAACCAAGTCATTCTGAGAATAGTGTATGCGGCGACCGAGTTG
CTCTTGCCCGGCGTCAATACGGGATAATACCGCGCCACATAGCAGAACTTTAAAAGTGCTCATCATTGGA
AAACGTTCTTCGGGGCGAAAACTCTCAAGGATCTTACCGCTGTTGAGATCCAGTTCGATGTAACCCACTC
GTGCACCCAACTGATCTTCAGCATCTTTTACTTTCACCAGCGTTTCTGGGTGAGCAAAAACAGGAAGGCA
AAATGCCGCAAAAAAGGGAATAAGGGCGACACGGAAATGTTGAATACTCATACTCTTCCTTTTTCAATCA
TGATTGAAGCATTTATCAGGGTTATTGTCTCATGAGCGGATACATATTTGAATGTATTTAGAAAAATAAA
CAAATAGGTCATGACCAAAATCCCTTAACGTGAGTTTTCGTTCCACTGAGCGTCAGACCCCGTAGAAAAG
ATCAAAGGATCTTCTTGAGATCCTTTTTTTCTGCGCGTAATCTGCTGCTTGCAAACAAAAAAACCACCGC
TACCAGCGGTGGTTTGTTTGCCGGATCAAGAGCTACCAACTCTTTTTCCGAAGGTAACTGGCTTCAGCAG
AGCGCAGATACCAAATACTGTCCTTCTAGTGTAGCCGTAGTTAGGCCACCACTTCAAGAACTCTGTAGCA
CCGCCTACATACCTCGCTCTGCTAATCCTGTTACCAGTGGCTGCTGCCAGTGGCGATAAGTCGTGTCTTA
CCGGGTTGGACTCAAGACGATAGTTACCGGATAAGGCGCAGCGGTCGGGCTGAACGGGGGGTTCGTGCAC
ACAGCCCAGCTTGGAGCGAACGACCTACACCGAACTGAGATACCTACAGCGTGAGCTATGAGAAAGCGCC
ACGCTTCCCGAAGGGAGAAAGGCGGACAGGTATCCGGTAAGCGGCAGGGTCGGAACAGGAGAGCGCACGA
GGGAGCTTCCAGGGGGAAACGCCTGGTATCTTTATAGTCCTGTCGGGTTTCGCCACCTCTGACTTGAGCG
TCGATTTTTGTGATGCTCGTCAGGGGGGCGGAGCCTATGGAAAAACGCCAGCAACGCGGCCTTTTTACGG
TTCCTGGCCTTTTGCTGGCCTTTTGCTCACATGTTCTTTCCTGCGTTATCCCCTGATTCTGTGGATAACC
GTATTACCGCCTTTGAGTGAGCTGATACCGCTCGCCGCAGCCGAACGACCGAGCGCAGCGAGTCAGTGAG
CGAGGAAGCGGAAGAGCGCCTGATGCGGTATTTTCTCCTTACGCATCTGTGCGGTATTTCACACCGCAAT
GGTGCACTCTCAGTACAATCTGCTCTGATGCCGCATAGTTAAGCCAGTATACACTCCGCTATCGCTACGT
GACTGGGTCATGGCTGCGCCCCGACACCCGCCAACACCCGCTGACGCGCCCTGACGGGCTTGTCTGCTCC
CGGCATCCGCTTACAGACAAGCTGTGACCGTCTCCGGGAGCTGCATGTGTCAGAGGTTTTCACCGTCATC
ACCGAAACGCGCGAGGCAGCTGCGGTAAAGCTCATCAGCGTGGTCGTGAAGCGATTCACAGATGTCTGCC
TGTTCATCCGCGTCCAGCTCGTTGAGTTTCTCCAGAAGCGTTAATGTCTGGCTTCTGATAAAGCGGGCCA
TGTTAAGGGCGGTTTTTTCCTGTTTGGTCACTGATGCCTCCGTGTAAGGGGGATTTCTGTTCATGGGGGT
AATGATACCGATGAAACGAGAGAGGATGCTCACGATACGGGTTACTGATGATGAACATGCCCGGTTACTG
GAACGTTGTGAGGGTAAACAACTGGCGGTATGGATGCGGCGGGACCAGAGAAAAATCACTCAGGGTCAAT
GCCAGCGCTTCGTTAATACAGATGTAGGTGTTCCACAGGGTAGCCAGCAGCATCCTGCGATGCAGATCCG
GAACATAATGGTGCAGGGCGCTGACTTCCGCGTTTCCAGACTTTACGAAACACGGAAACCGAAGACCATT
CATGTTGTTGCTCAGGTCGCAGACGTTTTGCAGCAGCAGTCGCTTCACGTTCGCTCGCGTATCGGTGATT
CATTCTGCTAACCAGTAAGGCAACCCCGCCAGCCTAGCCGGGTCCTCAACGACAGGAGCACGATCATGCT
AGTCATGCCCCGCGCCCACCGGAAGGAGCTGACTGGGTTGAAGGCTCTCAAGGGCATCGGTCGAGATCCC
GGTGCCTAATGAGTGAGCTAACTTACATTAATTGCGTTGCGCTCACTGCCCGCTTTCCAGTCGGGAAACC
TGTCGTGCCAGCTGCATTAATGAATCGGCCAACGCGCGGGGAGAGGCGGTTTGCGTATTGGGCGCCAGGG
TGGTTTTTCTTTTCACCAGTGAGACGGGCAACAGCTGATTGCCCTTCACCGCCTGGCCCTGAGAGAGTTG
CAGCAAGCGGTCCACGCTGGTTTGCCCCAGCAGGCGAAAATCCTGTTTGATGGTGGTTAACGGCGGGATA
TAACATGAGCTGTCTTCGGTATCGTCGTATCCCACTACCGAGATGTCCGCACCAACGCGCAGCCCGGACT
CGGTAATGGCGCGCATTGCGCCCAGCGCCATCTGATCGTTGGCAACCAGCATCGCAGTGGGAACGATGCC
CTCATTCAGCATTTGCATGGTTTGTTGAAAACCGGACATGGCACTCCAGTCGCCTTCCCGTTCCGCTATC
GGCTGAATTTGATTGCGAGTGAGATATTTATGCCAGCCAGCCAGACGCAGACGCGCCGAGACAGAACTTA
ATGGGCCCGCTAACAGCGCGATTTGCTGGTGACCCAATGCGACCAGATGCTCCACGCCCAGTCGCGTACC
GTCTTCATGGGAGAAAATAATACTGTTGATGGGTGTCTGGTCAGAGACATCAAGAAATAACGCCGGAACA
TTAGTGCAGGCAGCTTCCACAGCAATGGCATCCTGGTCATCCAGCGGATAGTTAATGATCAGCCCACTGA
CGCGTTGCGCGAGAAGATTGTGCACCGCCGCTTTACAGGCTTCGACGCCGCTTCGTTCTACCATCGACAC
CACCACGCTGGCACCCAGTTGATCGGCGCGAGATTTAATCGCCGCGACAATTTGCGACGGCGCGTGCAGG
GCCAGACTGGAGGTGGCAACGCCAATCAGCAACGACTGTTTGCCCGCCAGTTGTTGTGCCACGCGGTTGG
GAATGTAATTCAGCTCCGCCATCGCCGCTTCCACTTTTTCCCGCGTTTTCGCAGAAACGTGGCTGGCCTG
GTTCACCACGCGGGAAACGGTCTGATAAGAGACACCGGCATACTCTGCGACATCGTATAACGTTACTGGT
TTCACATTCACCACCCTGAATTGACTCTCTTCCGGGCGCTATCATGCCATACCGCGAAAGGTTTTGCGCC
ATTCGATGGTGTCCGGGATCTCGACGCTCTCCCTTATGCGACTCCTGCATTAGGAAGCAGCCCAGTAGTA
GGTTGAGGCCGTTGAGCACCGCCGCCGCAAGGAATGGTGCATGCTATGCTATGGCTTATAGCATTTGACA
ATGCTATGGCTTATAGCATGATACTGAGCACATCAGCAGGACGCACTGACCGAAGGAGATATACCATGGG
CAGCAGCCATCATCATCATCATCACAGCAGCGGCCTGGTGCCGCGCGGCAGCCATATGGTGAGCAAGGGC
GAGGAGCTGTTCACCGGGGTGGTGCCCATCCTGGTCGAGCTGGACGGCGACGTAAACGGCCACAAGTTCA
GCGTGTCCGGCGAGGGCGAGGGCGATGCCACCTACGGCAAGCTGACCCTGAAGTTCATCTGCACCACCGG
CAAGCTGCCCGTGCCCTGGCCCACCCTCGTGACCACCCTGACCTACGGCGTGCAGTGCTTCAGCCGCTAC
CCCGACCACATGAAGCAGCACGACTTCTTCAAGTCCGCCATGCCCGAAGGCTACGTCCAGGAGCGCACCA
TCTTCTTCAAGGACGACGGCAACTACAAGACCCGCGCCGAGGTGAAGTTCGAGGGCGACACCCTGGTGAA
CCGCATCGAGCTGAAGGGCATCGACTTCAAGGAGGACGGCAACATCCTGGGGCACAAGCTGGAGTACAAC
TACAACAGCCACAACGTCTATATCATGGCCGACAAGCAGAAGAACGGCATCAAGGTGAACTTCAAGATCC
GCCACAACATCGAGGACGGCAGCGTGCAGCTCGCCGACCACTACCAGCAGAACACCCCCATCGGCGACGG
CCCCGTGCTGCTGCCCGACAACCACTACCTGAGCACCCAGTCCGCCCTGAGCAAAGACCCCAACGAGAAG
CGCGATCACATGGTCCTGCTGGAGTTCGTGACCGCCGCCGGGATCACTCTCGGCATGGACGAGCTGTACA
AGTAAGGATCCGAATTCTGTACAGGCGCGCCTGCAGGACGTCGACGGTACCATCGATACGCGTTCGAAGC
TTGCGGCCGCACAGCTGTATACACGTGCAAGCCAGCCAGAACTCGCTCCTGAAGACCCAGAGGATCTCGA
GCACCACCACCACCACCACTAATGTTAATTAAGTTGGGCGTTCCTAGGCTGATAAAACAGAATTTGCCTG
GCGGCAGTAGCGCGGTGGTCCCACCTGACCCCATGCCGAACTCAGAAGTGAAACGCCGTAGCGCCGATGG
TAGTGTGGGGTCTCCCCATGCGAGAGTAGGGAACTGCCAGGCATCAAATAAAACGAAAGGCTCAGTCGAA
AGACTGGGCCTTTCGTTTTATCTGTTGTTTGTCGGTGAACGCTCTCCTGAGTAGGACAAATCCGCCGGGA
GCGGATTTGAACGTTGCGAAGCAACGGCCCGGAGGGTGGCGGGCAGGACGCCCGCCATAAACTGCCAGGC
ATCAAATTAAGCAGAAGGCCATCCTGACGGATGGCCTTTTTGCGTTTCTACAAACTCTTTTGTTTATTTT
TCTAAATACATTCAAATATGTATCCGCTGAGCAATAACTAGCATAACCCCTTGGGGCCTCTAAACGGGTC
TTGAGGGGTTTTTTGCTGAAAGGAGGAACTATATCCGGAT
